>Addgene plasmid #31907 | pDest-mCherry-N1 | addgene full sequence | sequence record 261235 | Addgene NGS Result
TGCTGGCCTTTTGCTCACATGTTCTTTCCTGCGTTATCCCCTGATTCTGTGGATAACCGTATTACCGCCA
TGCATTAGTTATTAATAGTAATCAATTACGGGGTCATTAGTTCATAGCCCATATATGGAGTTCCGCGTTA
CATAACTTACGGTAAATGGCCCGCCTGGCTGACCGCCCAACGACCCCCGCCCATTGACGTCAATAATGAC
GTATGTTCCCATAGTAACGCCAATAGGGACTTTCCATTGACGTCAATGGGTGGAGTATTTACGGTAAACT
GCCCACTTGGCAGTACATCAAGTGTATCATATGCCAAGTACGCCCCCTATTGACGTCAATGACGGTAAAT
GGCCCGCCTGGCATTATGCCCAGTACATGACCTTATGGGACTTTCCTACTTGGCAGTACATCTACGTATT
AGTCATCGCTATTACCATGGTGATGCGGTTTTGGCAGTACATCAATGGGCGTGGATAGCGGTTTGACTCA
CGGGGATTTCCAAGTCTCCACCCCATTGACGTCAATGGGAGTTTGTTTTGGCACCAAAATCAACGGGACT
TTCCAAAATGTCGTAACAACTCCGCCCCATTGACGCAAATGGGCGGTAGGCGTGTACGGTGGGAGGTCTA
TATAAGCAGAGCTGGTTTAGTGAACCGTCAGATCCGCTAGCATCAAACAAGTTTGTACAAAAAAGCTGAA
CGAGAAACGTAAAATGATATAAATATCAATATATTAAATTAGATTTTGCATAAAAAACAGACTACATAAT
ACTGTAAAACACAACATATCCAGTCACTATGGCGGCCGCATTAGGCACCCCAGGCTTTACACTTTATGCT
TCCGGCTCGTATAATGTGTGGATTTTGAGTTAGGATCCGTCGAGATTTTCAGGAGCTAAGGAAGCTAAAA
TGGAGAAAAAAATCACTGGATATACCACCGTTGATATATCCCAATGGCATCGTAAAGAACATTTTGAGGC
ATTTCAGTCAGTTGCTCAATGTACCTATAACCAGACCGTTCAGCTGGATATTACGGCCTTTTTAAAGACC
GTAAAGAAAAATAAGCACAAGTTTTATCCGGCCTTTATTCACATTCTTGCCCGCCTGATGAATGCTCATC
CGGAATTCCGTATGGCAATGAAAGACGGTGAGCTGGTGATATGGGATAGTGTTCACCCTTGTTACACCGT
TTTCCATGAGCAAACTGAAACGTTTTCATCGCTCTGGAGTGAATACCACGACGATTTCCGGCAGTTTCTA
CACATATATTCGCAAGATGTGGCGTGTTACGGTGAAAACCTGGCCTATTTCCCTAAAGGGTTTATTGAGA
ATATGTTTTTCGTCTCAGCCAATCCCTGGGTGAGTTTCACCAGTTTTGATTTAAACGTGGCCAATATGGA
CAACTTCTTCGCCCCCGTTTTCACCATGGGCAAATATTATACGCAAGGCGACAAGGTGCTGATGCCGCTG
GCGATTCAGGTTCATCATGCCGTTTGTGATGGCTTCCATGTCGGCAGAATGCTTAATGAATTACAACAGT
ACTGCGATGAGTGGCAGGCGGGGCGTAATCTAGAGGATCCGGCTTACTAAAAGCCAGATAACAGTATGCG
TATTTGCGCGCTGATTTTTGCGGTATAAGAATATATACTGATATGTATACCCGAAGTATGTCAAAAAGAG
GTATGCTATGAAGCAGCGTATTACAGTGACAGTTGACAGCGACAGCTATCAGTTGCTCAAGGCATATATG
ATGTCAATATCTCCGGTCTGGTAAGCACAACCATGCAGAATGAAGCCCGTCGTCTGCGTGCCGAACGCTG
GAAAGCGGAAAATCAGGAAGGGATGGCTGAGGTCGCCCGGTTTATTGAAATGAACGGCTCTTTTGCTGAC
GAGAACAGGGGCTGGTGAAATGCAGTTTAAGGTTTACACCTATAAAAGAGAGAGCCGTTATCGTCTGTTT
GTGGATGTACAGAGTGATATTATTGACACGCCCGGGCGACGGATGGTGATCCCCCTGGCCAGTGCACGTC
TGCTGTCAGATAAAGTCCCCCGTGAACTTTACCCGGTGGTGCATATCGGGGATGAAAGCTGGCGCATGAT
GACCACCGATATGGCCAGTGTGCCGGTCTCCGTTATCGGGGAAGAAGTGGCTGATCTCAGCCACCGCGAA
AATGACATCAAAAACGCCATTAACCTGATGTTCTGGGGAATATAAATGTCAGGCTCCCTTATACACAGCC
AGTCTGCAGGTCGACCATAGTGACTGGATATGTTGTGTTTTACAGTATTATGTAGTCTGTTTTTTATGCA
AAATCTAATTTAATATATTGATATTTATATCATTTTACGTTTCTCGTTCAGCTTTCTTGTACAAAGTGGT
TCGATGGGATCCCGCCACCATGGTGAGCAAGGGCGAGGAGGATAACATGGCCATCATCAAGGAGTTCATG
CGCTTCAAGGTGCACATGGAGGGCTCCGTGAACGGCCACGAGTTCGAGATCGAGGGCGAGGGCGAGGGCC
GCCCCTACGAGGGCACCCAGACCGCCAAGCTGAAGGTGACCAAGGGTGGCCCCCTGCCCTTCGCCTGGGA
CATCCTGTCCCCTCAGTTCATGTACGGCTCCAAGGCCTACGTGAAGCACCCCGCCGACATCCCCGACTAC
TTGAAGCTGTCCTTCCCCGAGGGCTTCAAGTGGGAGCGCGTGATGAACTTCGAGGACGGCGGCGTGGTGA
CCGTGACCCAGGACTCCTCCCTGCAGGACGGCGAGTTCATCTACAAGGTGAAGCTGCGCGGCACCAACTT
CCCCTCCGACGGCCCCGTAATGCAGAAGAAGACCATGGGCTGGGAGGCCTCCTCCGAGCGGATGTACCCC
GAGGACGGCGCCCTGAAGGGCGAGATCAAGCAGAGGCTGAAGCTGAAGGACGGCGGCCACTACGACGCTG
AGGTCAAGACCACCTACAAGGCCAAGAAGCCCGTGCAGCTGCCCGGCGCCTACAACGTCAACATCAAGTT
GGACATCACCTCCCACAACGAGGACTACACCATCGTGGAACAGTACGAACGCGCCGAGGGCCGCCACTCC
ACCGGCGGCATGGACGAGCTGTACAAGTAAGAATTCGAAGCTGTACAAGTAAAGCGGCCGCGACTCTAGA
TCATAATCAGCCATACCACATTTGTAGAGGTTTTACTTGCTTTAAAAAACCTCCCACACCTCCCCCTGAA
CCTGAAACATAAAATGAATGCAATTGTTGTTGTTAACTTGTTTATTGCAGCTTATAATGGTTACAAATAA
AGCAATAGCATCACAAATTTCACAAATAAAGCATTTTTTTCACTGCATTCTAGTTGTGGTTTGTCCAAAC
TCATCAATGTATCTTAAGGCGTAAATTGTAAGCGTTAATATTTTGTTAAAATTCGCGTTAAATTTTTGTT
AAATCAGCTCATTTTTTAACCAATAGGCCGAAATCGGCAAAATCCCTTATAAATCAAAAGAATAGACCGA
GATAGGGT
[37 nt withheld, positions 3509-3545]
AAAGAACGTGGACTCCAACGTCAAAGG
[49 nt withheld, positions 3573-3621]
T
[91 nt withheld, positions 3623-3713]
G
[124 nt withheld, positions 3715-3838]
CAGGTGGCACTTTTCGGGGAAATGTGCGCGGAACCCCTATTTGTTTATTTTTCTAAATACATTCAAATAT
GTATCCGCTCATGAGACAATAACCCTGATAAATGCTTCAATAATATTGAAAAAGGAAGAGTCCTGAGGCG
GAAAGAACCAGCTGTGGAATGTGTGTCAGTTAGGGTGTGGAAAGTCCCCAGGCTCCCCAGCAGGCAGAAG
TATGCAAAGCATGCATCTCAATTAGTCAGCAACCAGGTGTGGAAAGTCCCCAGGCTCCCCAGCAGGCAGA
AGTATGCAAAGCATGCATCTCAATTAGTCAGCAACCATAGTCCCGCCCCTAACTCCGCCCATCCCGCCCC
TAACTCCGCCCAGTTCCGCCCATTCTCCGCCCCATGGCTGACTAATTTTTTTTATTTATGCAGAGGCCGA
GGCCGCCTCGGCCTCTGAGCTATTCCAGAAGTAGTGAGGAGGCTTTTTTGGAGGCCTAGGCTTTTGCAAA
GATCGATCAAGAGACAGGATGAGGATCGTTTCGCATGATTGAACAAGATGGATTGCACGCAGGTTCTCCG
GCCGCTTGGGTGGAGAGGCTATTCGGCTATGACTGGGCACAACAGACAATCGGCTGCTCTGATGCCGCCG
TGTTCCGGCTGTCAGCGCAGGGGCGCCCGGTTCTTTTTGTCAAGACCGACCTGTCCGGTGCCCTGAATGA
ACTGCAAGACGAGGCAGCGCGGCTATCGTGGCTGGCCACGACGGGCGTTCCTTGCGCAGCTGTGCTCGAC
GTTGTCACTGAAGCGGGAAGGGACTGGCTGCTATTGGGCGAAGTGCCGGGGCAGGATCTCCTGTCATCTC
ACCTTGCTCCTGCCGAGAAAGTATCCATCATGGCTGATGCAATGCGGCGGCTGCATACGCTTGATCCGGC
TACCTGCCCATTCGACCACCAAGCGAAACATCGCATCGAGCGAGCACGTACTCGGATGGAAGCCGGTCTT
GTCGATCAGGATGATCTGGACGAAGAGCATCAGGGGCTCGCGCCAGCCGAACTGTTCGCCAGGCTCAAGG
CGAGCATGCCCGACGGCGAGGATCTCGTCGTGACCCATGGCGATGCCTGCTTGCCGAATATCATGGTGGA
AAATGGCCGCTTTTCTGGATTCATCGACTGTGGCCGGCTGGGTGTGGCGGACCGCTATCAGGACATAGCG
TTGGCTACCCGTGATATTGCTGAAGAGCTTGGCGGCGAATGGGCTGACCGCTTCCTCGTGCTTTACGGTA
TCGCCGCTCCCGATTCGCAGCGCATCGCCTTCTATCGCCTTCTTGACGAGTTCTTCTGAGCGGGACTCTG
GGGTTCGAAATGACCGACCAAGCGACGCCCAACCTGCCATCACGAGATTTCGATTCCACCGCCGCCTTCT
ATGAAAGGTTGGGCTTCGGAATCGTTTTCCGGGACGCCGGCTGGATGATCCTCCAGCGCGGGGATCTCAT
GCTGGAGTTCTTCGCCCACCCTAGGGGGAGGCTAACTGAAACACGGAAGGAGACAATACCGGAAGGAACC
CGCGCTATGACGGCAATAAAAAGACAGAATAAAACGCACGGTGTTGGGTCGTTTGTTCATAAACGCGGGG
TTCGGTCCCAGGGCTGGCACTCTGTCGATACCCCACCGAGACCCCATTGGGGCCAATACGCCCGCGTTTC
TTCCTTTTCCCCACCCCACCCCCCAAGTTCGGGTGAAGGCCCAGGGCTCGCAGCCAACGTCGGGGCGGCA
GGCCCTGCCATAGCCTCAGGTTACTCATATATACTTTAGATTGATTTAAAACTTCATTTTTAATTTAAAA
GGATCTAGGTGAAGATCCTTTTTGATAATCTCATGACCAAAATCCCTTAACGTGAGTTTTCGTTCCACTG
AGCGTCAGACCCCGTAGAAAAGATCAAAGGATCTTCTTGAGATCCTTTTTTTCTGCGCGTAATCTGCTGC
TTGCAAACAAAAAAACCACCGCTACCAGCGGTGGTTTGTTTGCCGGATCAAGAGCTACCAACTCTTTTTC
CGAAGGTAACTGGCTTCAGCAGAGCGCAGATACCAAATACTGTTCTTCTAGTGTAGCCGTAGTTAGGCCA
CCACTTCAAGAACTCTGTAGCACCGCCTACATACCTCGCTCTGCTAATCCTGTTACCAGTGGCTGCTGCC
AGTGGCGATAAGTCGTGTCTTACCGGGTTGGACTCAAGACGATAGTTACCGGATAAGGCGCAGCGGTCGG
GCTGAACGGGGGGTTCGTGCACACAGCCCAGCTTGGAGCGAACGACCTACACCGAACTGAGATACCTACA
GCGTGAGCTATGAGAAAGCGCCACGCTTCCCGAAGGGAGAAAGGCGGACAGGTATCCGGTAAGCGGCAGG
GTCGGAACAGGAGAGCGCACGAGGGAGCTTCCAGGGGGAAACGCCTGGTATCTTTATAGTCCTGTCGGGT
TTCGCCACCTCTGACTTGAGCGTCGATTTTTGTGATGCTCGTCAGGGGGGCGGAGCCTATGGAAAAACGC
CAGCAACGCGGCCTTTTTACGGTTCCTGGCCTTT
Features (pLannotate 1.2.2; 21 found; start..end, strand, type, name):
      9..68      +  rep_origin     RSF ori (fragment): Plasmids containing the RSF 1030 origin of replication can be propagated in E. coli cells that contain additional plasmids with compatible origins.
    136..439     +  enhancer       CMV enhancer: human cytomegalovirus immediate early enhancer
    440..643     +  promoter       CMV promoter: human cytomegalovirus (CMV) immediate early promoter
    677..801     +  protein_bind   attR1: mutant version of attR; recombination site for the Gateway® LR reaction LR Clonase™
    826..856     +  promoter       lac UV5 promoter: E. coli lac promoter with an "up" mutation
    880..909     +  promoter       cat promoter (fragment): promoter of the E. coli cat gene encoding chloramphenicol acetyltransferase
    910..1590    +  CDS            CmR: chloramphenicol acetyltransferase confers resistance to chloramphenicol
   1747..1905    +  CDS            ccdA (fragment): CCDA_ECO57 - Also known as H, letA. Experimental evidence at protein level: Swiss-Prot protein existence level 1. Antitoxin component of a type II toxin-antitoxin (TA) system which inhibits the post-segregational killing (PSK) of plasmid-free cells, also referred to as a plasmid addiction system. Binds to and blocks the activity of CcdB; will also remove bound CcdB protein from the CcdB-GyrA complex by forming a CcdA-CcdB complex, a process termed rejuvenation. Functions as a transcriptional corepressor for the ccdAB operon, repression also requires CcdB (By similarity). From Escherichia coli
   1910..2215    +  CDS            ccdB: CcdB, a bacterial toxin that poisons DNA gyrase; ccdB; Plasmids containing the ccdB gene cannot be propagated in standard E. coli strains.
   2256..2380    -  protein_bind   attR2: mutant version of attR; recombination site for the Gateway® LR reaction LR Clonase™
   2400..3107    +  CDS            mCherry: mCherry is a basic (constitutively fluorescent) red fluorescent protein published in 2004, derived from Discosoma sp.. It is reported to be a very rapidly-maturing monomer with low acid sensitivity.
   3149..3232    +  CDS            large T antigen (fragment): large T antigen from SV40 (simian virus 40)
   3255..3376    +  polyA_signal   SV40 poly(A) signal: SV40 polyadenylation signal
   3410..3838    -  rep_origin     f1 ori (sequence partly withheld): f1 bacteriophage origin of replication; arrow indicates direction of (+) strand synthesis
   3865..3969    +  promoter       AmpR promoter: bla
   3971..4328    +  promoter       SV40 promoter: SV40 enhancer and early promoter
   4363..5157    +  CDS            NeoR/KanR: aminoglycoside phosphotransferase from Tn5; aph(3')-II (or nptII); confers resistance to neomycin, kanamycin, and G418 (Geneticin®)
   5178..5330    +  CDS            ble (fragment): BLE_KLEPN - Experimental evidence at protein level: Swiss-Prot protein existence level 1. Binding protein with a strong affinity to the bleomycin family of antibiotics. Binds to CL990; an antimitotic-antibiotic compound. From Klebsiella pneumoniae.
   5389..5436    +  polyA_signal   HSV TK poly(A) signal: herpes simplex virus thymidine kinase polyadenylation signal (Cole and Stacy, 1985)
   5527..5543    -  polyA_signal   bGH poly(A) signal (fragment): bovine growth hormone polyadenylation signal
   5765..6353    +  rep_origin     ori: high-copy-number ColE1/pMB1/pBR322/pUC origin of replication
