[The description below was written by a language model from this plasmid's Addgene catalogue record and pLannotate feature annotations shown in this document.]
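Description:
pDest-mCherry-N1 is an empty Gateway destination vector for mammalian expression, built on the Clontech pmCherry-N1 backbone by inserting Gateway reading frame cassette C.1 between the AfeI and SmaI sites of the multiple cloning site. The sequenced plasmid is about 6.4 kb. It replicates in E. coli from a high-copy pUC-type origin and also carries an f1 phage origin. A single NeoR/KanR gene (Tn5 aminoglycoside phosphotransferase) sits behind tandem bacterial (bla-type) and SV40 early promoters and ends in an HSV TK polyadenylation signal, so it provides kanamycin resistance in bacteria and G418 selection in mammalian cells.

The expression unit consists of the human CMV immediate-early enhancer and promoter, the Gateway cassette, an mCherry coding sequence and an SV40 polyadenylation signal. The cassette is flanked by attR1 and attR2 and contains a chloramphenicol acetyltransferase gene and the ccdB gyrase toxin. The unrecombined vector therefore needs a ccdB-tolerant strain and is maintained under chloramphenicol plus kanamycin. In an LR recombination reaction with an entry clone, the gene of interest replaces the CmR/ccdB segment, and loss of ccdB counterselects against unrecombined vector in standard strains. Because mCherry lies downstream of attR2, an in-frame insert without a stop codon is expressed as a fusion with the red fluorescent protein at its C-terminus, as the depositor notes.

The plasmid carries no insert. It is suited to rapid generation of CMV-driven, C-terminally mCherry-tagged proteins for localisation or live-cell imaging in transiently or stably transfected mammalian cells. Several short fragment annotations in the feature table (RSF ori, large T antigen, ble, bGH poly(A)) appear to be backbone remnants or partial matches, not functional elements.
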