Addgene plasmid #31907: pDest-mCherry-N1
Purpose: (Empty Backbone)
Depositing lab: Robin Shaw. Depositing organization: University of California, San Francisco (UCSF). Publication: BIN1 localizes the L-type calcium channel to cardiac T-tubules. Hong TT, Smyth JW, Gao D, Chu KY, Vogan JM, Fong TS, Jensen BC, Colecraft HM, Shaw RM. PLoS Biol. 2010 Feb . 8(2):e1000312. 10.1371/journal.pbio.1000312 PubMed 20169111.
Backbone
  Vector backbone: pmcherry-N1
  Backbone manufacturer: Clontech
  Backbone size (bp): 4722
  Modifications to backbone: Gateway reading frame cassette c.1 inserted between Afe I and Sma I sites of MCS.
  Vector type: Mammalian Expression
  Promoter: CMV
  Selectable markers: Neomycin (select with G418)
Growth in bacteria
  Bacterial resistance: Chloramphenicol and Kanamycin, 25 & 50 μg/mL
  Growth temperature: 37°C
  Growth strain: ccdB Survival
  Copy number: High Copy
Terms and licenses: Academic/Nonprofit Terms; Industry Terms: Not Available to Industry
Depositor comments: Please note: the orientation of the MCS within this plasmid places mCherry on the c-terminus of your gene of interest.
How to cite: pDest-mCherry-N1 was a gift from Robin Shaw (Addgene plasmid # 31907 ; http://n2t.net/addgene:31907 ; RRID:Addgene_31907)
