>Addgene plasmid #31907 | pDest-mCherry-N1 | addgene partial sequence | sequence record 86077 | CAT-R 5'-GCAACTGACTGAAATGCCTC-3'
GATGCCATTGGGATATATCAACGGTGGTATATCCAGTGATTTTTTTCTCCATTTTAGCTTCCTTAGCTCC
TGAAAATCTCGACGGATCCTAACTCAAAATCCACACATTATACGAGCCGGAAGCATAAAGTGTAAAGCCT
GGGGTGCCTAATGCGGCCGCCATAGTGACTGGATATGTTGTGTTTTACAGTATTATGTAGTCTGTTTTTT
ATGCAAAATCTAATTTAATATATTGATATTTATATCATTTTACGTTTCTCGTTCAGCTTTTTTGTACAAA
CTTGTTTGATGCTAGCGGATCTGACGGTTCACTAAACCAGCTCTGCTTATATAGACCTCCCACCGTACAC
GCCTACCGCCCATTTGCGTCAATGGGGCGGAGTTGTTACGACATTTTGGAAAGTCCCGTTGATTTTGGTG
CCAAAACAAACTCCCATTGACGTCAATGGGGTGGAGACTTGGAAATCCCCGTGAGTCAAACCGCTATCCA
CGCCCATTGATGTACTGCCAAAACCGCATCACCATGGTAATAGCGATGACTAATACGTAGATGTACTGCC
AAGTAGGAAAGTCCCATAAGGTCATGTACTGGGCATAATGCCAGGCGGGCCATTTACCGTCATTGACGTC
AATAGGGGGCGTACTTGGCATATGATACACTTGATGTACTGCCAAGTGGGCAGTTTACCGTAAATACTCC
ACCCATTGACGTCAATGGAAAGTCCCTATTGGCGTTACTATGGGAACATACGTCATTATTGACGTCAATG
GGCGGGGGTCGTTGGGCGGTCAGCCAGGCGGGCCATTTACCGTAAGTTATGTAACGCGGAACTCCATATA
TGGGCTATGAACTAATGACCCCGTAATTGATTACTATTAATAACTAATGCATGGCGGTAATACGGT
