>Addgene plasmid #31907 | pDest-mCherry-N1 | addgene partial sequence | sequence record 86079 | SV40pA-R 5'-GAAATTTGTGATGCTATTGC-3'
TTATAAGCTGCAATAAACAAGTTAACAACAACAATTGCATTCATTTTATGTTTCAGGTTCAGGGGGAGGT
GTGGGAGGTTTTTTAAAGCAAGTAAAACCTCTACAAATGTGGTATGGCTGATTATGATCTAGAGTCGCGG
CCGCTTTACTTGTACAGCTTCGAATTCTTACTTGTACAGCTCGTCCATGCCGCCGGTGGAGTGGCGGCCC
TCGGCGCGTTCGTACTGTTCCACGATGGTGTAGTCCTCGTTGTGGGAGGTGATGTCCAACTTGATGTTGA
CGTTGTAGGCGCCGGGCAGCTGCACGGGCTTCTTGGCCTTGTAGGTGGTCTTGACCTCAGCGTCGTAGTG
GCCGCCGTCCTTCAGCTTCAGCCTCTGCTTGATCTCGCCCTTCAGGGCGCCGTCCTCGGGGTACATCCGC
TCGGAGGAGGCCTCCCAGCCCATGGTCTTCTTCTGCATTACGGGGCCGTCGGAGGGGAAGTTGGTGCCGC
GCAGCTTCACCTTGTAGATGAACTCGCCGTCCTGCAGGGAGGAGTCCTGGGTCACGGTCACCACGCCGCC
GTCCTCGAAGTTCATCACGCGCTCCCACTTGAAGCCCTCGGGGAAGGACAGCTTCAAGTAGTCGGGGATG
TCGGCGGGGTGCTTCACGTAGGCCTTGGAGCCGTACATGAACTGAGGGGACAGGATGTCCCAGGCGAAGG
GCAGGGGGCCACCCTTGGTCACCTTCAGCTTGGCGGTCTGGGTGCCCTCGTAGGGGCGGCCCTCGCCCTC
GCCCTCGATCTCGAACTCGTGGCCGTTCACGGAGCCCTCCATGTGCACCTTGAAGCGCATGAACTCCTTG
ATGATGGCCATGTTATCCTCCTCGCCCTTG
