>Addgene plasmid #31907 | pDest-mCherry-N1 | addgene partial sequence | sequence record 86081 | mCherry-R 5'-TTGGTCACCTTCAGCTTGG-3'
GGGGCGGCCCTCGCCCTCGCCCTCGATCTCGAACTCGTGGCCGTTCACGGAGCCCTCCATGTGCACCTTG
AAGCGCATGAACTCCTTGATGATGGCCATGTTATCCTCCTCGCCCTTGCTCACCATGGTGGCGGGATCCC
ATCGAACCACTTTGTACAAGAAAGCTGAACGAGAAACGTAAAATGATATAAATATCAATATATTAAATTA
GATTTTGCATAAAAAACAGACTACATAATACTGTAAAACACAACATATCCAGTCACTATGGTCGACCTGC
AGACTGGCTGTGTATAAGGGAGCCTGACATTTATATTCCCCAGAACATCAGGTTAATGGCGTTTTTGATG
TCATTTTCGCGGTGGCTGAGATCAGCCACTTCTTCCCCGATAACGGAGACCGGCACACTGGCCATATCGG
TGGTCATCATGCGCCAGCTTTCATCCCCGATATGCACCACCGGGTAAAGTTCACGGGGGACTTTATCTGA
CAGCAGACGTGCACTGGCCAGGGGGATCACCATCCGTCGCCCGGGCGTGTCAATAATATCACTCTGTACA
TCCACAAACAGACGATAACGGCTCTCTCTTTTATAGGTGTAAACCTTAAACTGCATTTCACCAGCCCCTG
TTCTCGTCAGCAAAAGAGCCGTTCATTTCAATAAACCGGGCGACCTCAGCCATCCCTTCCTGATTTTCCG
CTTTCCAGCGTTCGGCACGCAGACGACGGGCTTCATTCTGCATGGTTGTGCTTACCAGACCGGAGATATT
GACATCATATATGCCTTGAGCAACTGATAGCTGTCGCTGTCAACTGTCACTGTAATACGCTGCTTCATAG
CATACCTCTTTTTGACATACTTCGGGTATACATATCAGTATATATTCTTATACCGCAAAAATCAGCGCGC
AAATACGCATACTGTTATCTGGCTTTTAGTAAGCCGGATCCTCTAGATTACGCCCCGCCTGCCACTCATC
GCAGTACTGTTGTAATTCATTAAGCATTCTGCCGACATGGAAGCCATCACAAACGGCATGAT
