>Addgene plasmid #31907 | pDest-mCherry-N1 | addgene partial sequence | sequence record 149639 | SV40pA-R  5'-GAAATTTGTGATGCTATTGC-3'
CAATAAACAAGTTAACAACAACAATTGCATTCATTTTATGTTTCAGGTTCAGGGGGAGGTGTGGGAGGTT
TTTTAAAGCAAGTAAAACCTCTACAAATGTGGTATGGCTGATTATGATCTAGAGTCGCGGCCGCTTTACT
TGTACAGCTTCGAATTCTTACTTGTACAGCTCGTCCATGCCGCCGGTGGAGTGGCGGCCCTCGGCGCGTT
CGTACTGTTCCACGATGGTGTAGTCCTCGTTGTGGGAGGTGATGTCCAACTTGATGTTGACGTTGTAGGC
GCCGGGCAGCTGCACGGGCTTCTTGGCCTTGTAGGTGGTCTTGACCTCAGCGTCGTAGTGGCCGCCGTCC
TTCAGCTTCAGCCTCTGCTTGATCTCGCCCTTCAGGGCGCCGTCCTCGGGGTACATCCGCTCGGAGGAGG
CCTCCCAGCCCATGGTCTTCTTCTGCATTACGGGGCCGTCGGAGGGGAAGTTGGTGCCGCGCAGCTTCAC
CTTGTAGATGAACTCGCCGTCCTGCAGGGAGGAGTCCTGGGTCACGGTCACCACGCCGCCGTCCTCGAAG
TTCATCACGCGCTCCCACTTGAAGCCCTCGGGGAAGGACAGCTTCAAGTAGTCGGGGATGTCGGCGGGGT
GCTTCACGTAGGCCTTGGAGCCGTACATGAACTGAGGGGACAGGATGTCCCAGGCGAAGGGCAGGGGGCC
ACCCTTGGTCACCTTCAGCTTGGCGGTCTGGGTGCCCTCGTAGGGGCGGCCCTCGCCCTCGCCCTCGATC
TCGAACTCGTGGCCGTTCACGGAGCCCTCCATGTGCACCTTGAAGCGCATGAACTCCTTGATGATGGCCA
TGTTATCCTCCTCGCCCTTGCTCACCATGGTGGCGGGATCCCATCGAACCACTTTGTACAAGAAAGCTGA
ACGAGAAACGTAAAATGATATAAATATCAATATATTAAATTAGATTTTGC
